Addgene plasmid #211256: pBiT3.1-N_WDR53:1-358
Purpose: Mammalian expression of full-length human WDR53. N-terminal HiBiT tag.
Depositing lab: Cheryl Arrowsmith. Publication: A Target Class Ligandability Evaluation of WD40 Repeat-Containing Proteins. Ackloo S, Li F, Szewczyk M, Seitova A, Loppnau P, Zeng H, Xu J, Ahmad S, Arnautova YA, Baghaie AJ, Beldar S, Bolotokova A, Centrella PA, Chau I, Clark MA, Cuozzo JW, Dehghani-Tafti S, Disch JS, Dong A, Dumas A, Feng JA, Ghiabi P, Gibson E, Gilmer J, Goldman B, Green SR, Guie MA, Guilinger JP, Harms N, Herasymenko O, Houliston S, Hutchinson A, Kearnes S, Keefe AD, Kimani SW, Kramer T, Kutera M, Kwak HA, Lento C, Li Y, Liu J, Loup J, Machado RAC, Mulhern CJ, Perveen S, Righetto GL, Riley P, Shrestha S, Sigel EA, Silva M, Sintchak MD, Slakman BL, Taylor RD, Thompson J, Torng W, Underkoffler C, von Rechenberg M, Walsh RT, Watson I, Wilson DJ, Wolf E, Yadav M, Yazdi AK, Zhang J, Zhang Y, Santhakumar V, Edwards AM, Barsyte-Lovejoy D, Schapira M, Brown PJ, Halabelian L, Arrowsmith CH. J Med Chem. 2025 Jan 23;68(2):1092-1112. doi: 10.1021/acs.jmedchem.4c02010. Epub 2024 Nov 4. PubMed 39495097.
Backbone
  Vector backbone: pBiT3.1-N
  Backbone manufacturer: Promega
  Vector type: Mammalian Expression
  Selectable markers: Neomycin (select with G418)
Growth in bacteria
  Bacterial resistance: Kanamycin, 50 μg/mL
  Growth temperature: 37°C
  Growth strain: DH5alpha
  Copy number: High Copy
Gene/Insert
  Gene/Insert name: WDR53:M1-F358
  Species: H. sapiens (human)
  Insert size (bp): 1074
  Mutation: wild type
  Entrez Gene: WDR53
  Promoter: CMV
  Tag / fusion protein: MVSGWRLFKKISGSSGGSSG (N terminal on insert)
  Cloning method: Ligation Independent Cloning
  Sequencing primers: 5′ T7; 3′ TTGCTCAGCGGTGGCAGCAG
Resource information
  A portion of this plasmid was derived from a plasmid made by: Mammalian Gene Collection (BC054030.1)
Terms and licenses: Academic/Nonprofit Terms; Industry Terms: Not Available to Industry
Depositor comments: 5' Cloning Site: Xho1 (not destroyed), 3' Cloning Site: Xba1 (not destroyed).
How to cite: pBiT3.1-N_WDR53:1-358 was a gift from Cheryl Arrowsmith (Addgene plasmid # 211256 ; http://n2t.net/addgene:211256 ; RRID:Addgene_211256)
