[The description below was written by a language model from this plasmid's Addgene catalogue record and pLannotate feature annotations shown in this document.]
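Description:
pBiT3.1-N_WDR53:1-358 is a mammalian expression plasmid built on Promega's pBiT3.1-N backbone, carrying full-length wild-type human WDR53 (residues M1 to F358, a 1,074 bp insert derived from a Mammalian Gene Collection clone) fused at its N-terminus to a HiBiT tag followed by a short flexible glycine/serine linker. HiBiT is the small peptide half of the split NanoLuc system; it complements the LgBiT fragment to reconstitute luciferase activity, which allows luminescent detection and quantification of the tagged protein. Expression is driven by the CMV immediate-early enhancer and promoter, followed by a chimeric β-globin/immunoglobulin intron that improves transcript processing. A T7 promoter sits just upstream of the coding region and serves as a sequencing primer site. An SV40 polyadenylation signal lies downstream of the open reading frame. The insert was introduced by ligation-independent cloning, and the flanking XhoI and XbaI sites are retained.

The plasmid replicates in E. coli at high copy from a ColE1/pUC-type origin and is selected with kanamycin through a neo (nptII) gene under the bacterial EM7 promoter. The catalogue lists neomycin/G418 as the mammalian selectable marker. However, the annotated sequence shows only the bacterial promoter directly upstream of neo, and it also contains a separate blasticidin S deaminase cassette driven by the SV40 early promoter with a synthetic poly(A) signal, which the catalogue entry does not mention. A single loxP site is annotated just upstream of the EM7-neo cassette. The construct was deposited with a study evaluating the ligandability of WD40 repeat proteins. The record states only mammalian expression of the tagged protein as its purpose, so applications such as luminescence-based measurement of WDR53 levels in cells are plausible but not documented.
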