Features (pLannotate 1.2.2; 17 found; start..end, strand, type, name):
     24..105     -  polyA_signal   SV40 poly(A) signal: SV40 polyadenylation signal
    128..211     -  CDS            large T antigen (fragment): large T antigen from SV40 (simian virus 40)
    276..641     +  enhancer       CMV enhancer: human cytomegalovirus immediate early enhancer
    643..842     +  promoter       CMV promoter: human cytomegalovirus (CMV) immediate early promoter
    981..1113    +  intron         chimeric intron: chimera between introns from human β-globin and immunoglobulin heavy chain genes
   1157..1175    +  promoter       T7 promoter: promoter for bacteriophage T7 RNA polymerase
   1250..2323    +  CDS            WDR53: WDR53_HUMAN - Experimental evidence at transcript level: Swiss-Prot protein existence level 2. From Homo sapiens (Human).
   2354..2372    +  misc_feature   MCS (fragment): pUC18/19 multiple cloning site
   2421..2542    -  polyA_signal   SV40 poly(A) signal: SV40 polyadenylation signal
   2565..2633    -  CDS            large T antigen (fragment): large T antigen from SV40 (simian virus 40)
   2657..2690    +  protein_bind   loxP: Cre-mediated recombination occurs in the 8-bp core sequence (GCATACAT). Cre recombinase
   2700..2747    +  promoter       EM7 promoter: synthetic bacterial promoter&nbsp
   2779..3570    +  CDS            neo: KKA2_KLEPN - Also known as kan, nptII. Experimental evidence at protein level: Swiss-Prot protein existence level 1. Resistance to kanamycin, neomycin, paromomycin, ribostamycin, butirosin and gentamicin B. From Klebsiella pneumoniae.
   3731..4319    -  rep_origin     ori: high-copy-number ColE1/pMB1/pBR322/pUC origin of replication
   4445..4493    -  polyA_signal   poly(A) signal: synthetic polyadenylation signal
   4517..4915    -  CDS            BSD: blasticidin S deaminase; Aspergillus terreus BSD; confers resistance to blasticidin
   4946..5303    -  promoter       SV40 promoter: SV40 enhancer and early promoter
>Addgene plasmid #211256 | pBiT3.1-N_WDR53:1-358 | addgene full sequence | sequence record 423407 | Addgene NGS Result
AAGACGCGTTAATTAAGACGTCGGCAGTGAAAAAAATGCTTTATTTGTGAAATTTGTGATGCTATTGCTT
TATTTGTAACCATTATAAGCTGCAATAAACAAGTTAACAACAACAATTGCATTCATTTTATGTTTCAGGT
TCAGGGGGAGGTGTGGGAGGTTTTTTAAAGCAAGTAAAACCTCTACAAATGTGGTATGGCTGATTATGAT
CCGCGGCCGCAATACGTCGACGTTATCAGCTGACTTCGTACGAGAGCCTAGGATTATGGCGCGCCACTAG
TTATTAATAGTAATCAATTACGGGGTCATTAGTTCATAGCCCATATATGGAGTTCCGCGTTACATAACTT
ACGGTAAATGGCCCGCCTGGCTGACCGCCCAACGACCCCCGCCCATTGACGTCAATAATGACGTATGTTC
CCATAGTAACGCCAATAGGGACTTTCCATTGACGTCAATGGGTGGAGTATTTACGGTAAACTGCCCACTT
GGCAGTACATCAAGTGTATCATATGCCAAGTCCGCCCCCTATTGACGTCAATGACGGTAAATGGCCCGCC
TGGCATTATGCCCAGTACATGACCTTACGGGACTTTCCTACTTGGCAGTACATCTACGTATTAGTCATCG
CTATTACCATGGTGATGCGGTTTTGGCAGTACACCAATGGGCGTGGATAGCGGTTTGACTCACGGGGATT
TCCAAGTCTCCACCCCATTGACGTCAATGGGAGTTTGTTTTGGCACCAAAATCAACGGGACTTTCCAAAA
TGTCGTAATAACCCCGCCCCGTTGACGCAAATGGGCGGTAGGCGTGTACGGTGGGAGGTCTATATAAGCA
GAGCTGGTTTAGTGAACCGTCAGATCACTAGAATCTTTATTGCGGTAGTTTATCACAGTTAAATTGCTAA
CGCAGTCAGTGCTTCTGACACAACAGTCTCGAACTTAAGCTGCAGAAGTTGGTCGTGAGGCACTGGGCAG
GTAAGTATCAAGGTTACAAGACAGGTTTAAGGAGACCAATAGAAACTGGGCTTGTCGAGACAGAGAAGAC
TCTTGCGTTTCTGATAGGCACCTATTGGTCTTACTGACATCCACTTTGCCTTTCTCTCCACAGGTGTCCA
CTCCCAGTTCAATTACAGCTCTTAAGGCTAGAGTATTAATACGACTCACTATAGGGGTTAGCGATCGCCA
TGGTGAGCGGCTGGCGGCTGTTCAAGAAGATTAGCGGGAGCTCCGGTGGCTCGAGCGGTATGGCAGTCAA
GTGGACGGGTGGGCATTCTTCTCCTGTCCTCTGCCTGAATGCAAGTAAAGAAGGGCTGCTGGCTTCTGGA
GCAGAGGGCGGAGATCTCACGGCTTGGGGTGAAGATGGAACTCCATTAGGACACACGCGGTTCCAAGGGG
CTGATGATGTTACCAGTGTCTTATTTTCTCCCTCCTGTCCCACCAAGCTCTATGCCTCACATGGAGAAAC
CATTAGTGTACTGGATGTCAGGTCCCTCAAAGATTCCTTGGACCATTTTCATGTGAATGAAGAAGAAATC
AATTGTCTTTCATTGAATCAAACGGAAAACCTGCTGGCTTCTGCTGACGACTCTGGGGCAATCAAAATCC
TAGACTTGGAAAACAAGAAAGTTATCAGATCCTTGAAGAGACATTCCAATATCTGCTCCTCAGTGGCTTT
TCGGCCTCAGAGGCCTCAGAGCCTGGTGTCATGTGGACTGGATATGCAGGTGATGCTGTGGAGTCTTCAA
AAAGCCCGACCACTCTGGATTACAAATTTACAGGAGGATGAAACAGAAGAAATGGAAGGCCCACAGTCAC
CTGGTCAGCTCTTAAACCCTGCCCTAGCCCATTCTATCTCTGTGGCTTCGTGTGGTAATATTTTTAGTTG
TGGTGCAGAAGATGGTAAGGTTCGAATCTTTCGGGTGATGGGAGTTAAGTGTGAACAGGAACTGGGATTT
AAGGGCCACACTTCAGGGGTATCCCAGGTCTGCTTTCTCCCAGAATCCTATTTGCTGCTTACTGGAGGGA
ATGATGGGAAGATCACGTTGTGGGATGCAAACAGTGAAGTTGAGAAAAAACAGAAGAGTCCCACAAAACG
TACCCACAGGAAGAAACCTAAAAGAGGAACTTGCACCAAGCAGGGTGGAAATACTAACGCTTCAGTAACA
GATGAGGAAGAACATGGCAACATTTTACCAAAGCTAAATATTGAACATGGAGAAAAAGTGAACTGGCTCT
TGGGTACAAAAATAAAGGGACACCAAAATATATTAGTAGCTGATCAAACTAGTTGTATATCTGTATACCC
CTTAAATGAATTTTAATCTAGAGGTCAAGCTTCGGGGGTTTAAACCTGCAGGCATGCAAGCTGATTTGGC
TGCTGCCACCGCTGAGCAAGGCCGCTTCGAGCAGACATGATAAGATACATTGATGAGTTTGGACAAACCA
CAACTAGAATGCAGTGAAAAAAATGCTTTATTTGTGAAATTTGTGATGCTATTGCTTTATTTGTAACCAT
TATAAGCTGCAATAAACAAGTTAACAACAACAATTGCATTCATTTTATGTTTCAGGTTCAGGGGGAGATG
TGGGAGGTTTTTTTAAGCAAGTAAAACCTCTACAAATGTGGTAAAATCTTAATTAAGACTTCTAATATAA
CTTCGTATAGCATACATTATACGAAGTTATGGTTCCACTGTTGACAATTAATCATCGGCATAGTATATCG
GCATAGTATAATACGACAAGGTGAGGAACTAAACCCAGGAGGCAGATCATGATTGAACAAGATGGATTGC
ACGCAGGTTCTCCGGCCGCTTGGGTGGAGAGGCTATTCGGCTATGACTGGGCACAACAGACAATCGGCTG
CTCTGATGCCGCCGTGTTCCGGCTGTCAGCGCAGGGGCGCCCGGTTCTTTTTGTCAAGACCGACCTGTCC
GGTGCCCTGAATGAACTGCAGGACGAGGCAGCGCGGCTATCGTGGCTGGCCACGACGGGCGTTCCTTGCG
CAGCTGTGCTCGACGTTGTCACTGAAGCGGGAAGGGACTGGCTGCTATTGGGCGAAGTGCCGGGGCAGGA
TCTCCTGTCATCTCACCTTGCTCCTGCCGAGAAAGTATCCATCATGGCTGATGCAATGCGGCGGCTGCAT
ACGCTTGATCCGGCTACCTGCCCATTCGACCACCAAGCGAAACATCGCATCGAGCGAGCACGTACTCGGA
TGGAAGCCGGTCTTGTCGATCAGGATGATCTGGACGAAGAGCATCAGGGGCTCGCGCCAGCCGAACTGTT
CGCCAGGCTCAAGGCGCGCATGCCCGACGGCGAGGATCTCGTCGTGACCCATGGCGATGCCTGCTTGCCG
AATATCATGGTGGAAAATGGCCGCTTTTCTGGATTCATCGACTGTGGCCGGCTGGGTGTGGCGGACCGCT
ATCAGGACATAGCGTTGGCTACCCGTGATATTGCTGAAGAGCTTGGCGGCGAATGGGCTGACCGCTTCCT
CGTGCTTTACGGTATCGCCGCTCCCGATTCGCAGCGCATCGCCTTCTATCGCCTTCTTGACGAGTTCTTC
TGATTCGAAATGACCGACCAAGCGACGCCCAACCGGTATCAGCTCACTCAAAGGCGGTAATACGGTTATC
CACAGAATCAGGGGATAACGCAGGAAAGAACATGTGAGCAAAAGGCCAGCAAAAGGCCAGGAACCGTAAA
AAGGCCGCGTTGCTGGCGTTTTTCCATAGGCTCCGCCCCCCTGACGAGCATCACAAAAATCGACGCTCAA
GTCAGAGGTGGCGAAACCCGACAGGACTATAAAGATACCAGGCGTTTCCCCCTGGAAGCTCCCTCGTGCG
CTCTCCTGTTCCGACCCTGCCGCTTACCGGATACCTGTCCGCCTTTCTCCCTTCGGGAAGCGTGGCGCTT
TCTCATAGCTCACGCTGTAGGTATCTCAGTTCGGTGTAGGTCGTTCGCTCCAAGCTGGGCTGTGTGCACG
AACCCCCCGTTCAGCCCGACCGCTGCGCCTTATCCGGTAACTATCGTCTTGAGTCCAACCCGGTAAGACA
CGACTTATCGCCACTGGCAGCAGCCACTGGTAACAGGATTAGCAGAGCGAGGTATGTAGGCGGTGCTACA
GAGTTCTTGAAGTGGTGGCCTAACTACGGCTACACTAGAAGGACAGTATTTGGTATCTGCGCTCTGCTGA
AGCCAGTTACCTTCGGAAAAAGAGTTGGTAGCTCTTGATCCGGCAAACAAACCACCGCTGGTAGCGGTGG
TTTTTTTGTTTGCAAGCAGCAGATTACGCGCAGAAAAAAAGGATTTCAAGAAGATCCTTTGATCTTTTCT
ACGGGGTCTGACGCTCAGTGGAACGAAAACTCACGTTAAGGGATTTTGGTCATGAGATTATCAAAAAGGA
TCTTCACCTAGATCCTTTTATAGTCCGGAATCGTCACACAAAAAACCAACACACAGATGTAATGAAAATA
AAGATATTTTATTGCGGCCATCGTGATGGCTAGAGTTTAGCCCTCCCACACATAACCAGAGGGCAGCAAT
TCACGAATCCCAACTGCCGTCGGCTGTCCATCACTGTCCTTCACTATGGCTTTGATCCCAGGATGCAGAT
CGAGAAGCACCTGTCGGCACCGTCCGCAGGGGCTCAAGATGCCCCTGTTCTCATTTCCGATCGCGACGAT
ACAAGTCAGGTTGCCAGCTGCCGCAGCAGCAGCAGTGCCCAGCACCACGAGTTCTGCACAAGGTCCCCCA
GTAAAATGATATACATTGACACCAGTGAAGATGCGGCCGTCGCTAGAGAGAGCTGCGCTGGCGACGCTGT
AGTCTTCAGAGATGGGGATGCTGTTGATTGTAGCCGTTGCTCTTTCAATGAGGGTGGATTCTTCTTGAGA
CAAAGGCTTGGCCATGGTGGCGCTAGTGTCAGAAGAATCGAGCTTTTTGCAAAAGCCTAGGCCTCCAAAA
AAGCCTCCTCACTACTTCTGGAATAGCTCAGAGGCCGAGGCGGCCTCGGCCTCTGCATAAATAAAAAAAA
TTAGTCAGCCATGGGGCGGAGAATGGGCGGAACTGGGCGGAGTTAGGGGCGGGATGGGCGGAGTTAGGGG
CGGGACTATGGTTGCTGACTAATTGAGATGCATGCTTTGCATACTTCTGCCTGCTGGGGAGCCTGGGGAC
TTTCCACACCTGGTTGCTGACTAATTGAGATGCATGCTTTGCATACTTCTGCCTGCTGGGGAGCCTGGGG
ACTTTCCACACCCTAACTGACACACATTCCACAGCTGGTTCTTTCCGCCTCAGAAGGTACCTAACCAAGT
TCCTCTTTCAGAGGTTATTTCAGGCCATGGTGCTGCGC
