>Addgene plasmid #211256 | pBiT3.1-N_WDR53:1-358 | depositor partial sequence | sequence record 411990 | Insert sequence
ATGGCAGTCAAGTGGACGGGTGGGCATTCTTCTCCTGTCCTCTGCCTGAATGCAAGTAAAGAAGGGCTGC
TGGCTTCTGGAGCAGAGGGCGGAGATCTCACGGCTTGGGGTGAAGATGGAACTCCATTAGGACACACGCG
GTTCCAAGGGGCTGATGATGTTACCAGTGTCTTATTTTCTCCCTCCTGTCCCACCAAGCTCTATGCCTCA
CATGGAGAAACCATTAGTGTACTGGATGTCAGGTCCCTCAAAGATTCCTTGGACCATTTTCATGTGAATG
AAGAAGAAATCAATTGTCTTTCATTGAATCAAACGGAAAACCTGCTGGCTTCTGCTGACGACTCTGGGGC
AATCAAAATCCTAGACTTGGAAAACAAGAAAGTTATCAGATCCTTGAAGAGACATTCCAATATCTGCTCC
TCAGTGGCTTTTCGGCCTCAGAGGCCTCAGAGCCTGGTGTCATGTGGACTGGATATGCAGGTGATGCTGT
GGAGTCTTCAAAAAGCCCGACCACTCTGGATTACAAATTTACAGGAGGATGAAACAGAAGAAATGGAAGG
CCCACAGTCACCTGGTCAGCTCTTAAACCCTGCCCTAGCCCATTCTATCTCTGTGGCTTCGTGTGGTAAT
ATTTTTAGTTGTGGTGCAGAAGATGGTAAGGTTCGAATCTTTCGGGTGATGGGAGTTAAGTGTGAACAGG
AACTGGGATTTAAGGGCCACACTTCAGGGGTATCCCAGGTCTGCTTTCTCCCAGAATCCTATTTGCTGCT
TACTGGAGGGAATGATGGGAAGATCACGTTGTGGGATGCAAACAGTGAAGTTGAGAAAAAACAGAAGAGT
CCCACAAAACGTACCCACAGGAAGAAACCTAAAAGAGGAACTTGCACCAAGCAGGGTGGAAATACTAACG
CTTCAGTAACAGATGAGGAAGAACATGGCAACATTTTACCAAAGCTAAATATTGAACATGGAGAAAAAGT
GAACTGGCTCTTGGGTACAAAAATAAAGGGACACCAAAATATATTAGTAGCTGATCAAACTAGTTGTATA
TCTGTATACCCCTTAAATGAATTT
